Addgene plasmid #65928: pBAV-B
Purpose: Theophylline Riboswitch B with lacZ gene
Depositing lab: Justin Gallivan. Depositing organization: Emory University. Publication: Synthetic riboswitches that induce gene expression in diverse bacterial species. Topp S, Reynoso CM, Seeliger JC, Goldlust IS, Desai SK, Murat D, Shen A, Puri AW, Komeili A, Bertozzi CR, Scott JR, Gallivan JP. Appl Environ Microbiol. 2010 Dec;76(23):7881-4. doi: 10.1128/AEM.01537-10. Epub 2010 Oct 8. PubMed 20935124.
Backbone
  Vector backbone: pBAV1K
  Vector type: Bacterial Expression
Growth in bacteria
  Bacterial resistance: Kanamycin, 50 μg/mL
  Growth temperature: 30°C
  Growth strain: Top10
  Growth instructions: Plasmid also functions in bacterial species A. baylyi
  Copy number: Unknown
Gene/Insert
  Gene/Insert name: lacZ (alt name: beta-galactosidase)
  Species: Synthetic
  Insert size (bp): 3200
Resource information
  A portion of this plasmid was derived from a plasmid made by: Colleen Reynoso
Terms and licenses: Academic/Nonprofit Terms; Industry Terms: Not Available to Industry
How to cite: pBAV-B was a gift from Justin Gallivan (Addgene plasmid # 65928 ; http://n2t.net/addgene:65928 ; RRID:Addgene_65928)
