[The description below was written by a language model from this plasmid's Addgene catalogue record.]
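Description:
pBAV-B is a bacterial expression plasmid built on the pBAV1K backbone and selected with kanamycin. It is propagated in E. coli, and the record notes that it also functions in Acinetobacter baylyi, which fits its origin in work on synthetic riboswitches intended to operate across diverse bacterial species. The copy number is listed as unknown, and the record gives no details of the replication origin or of the promoter driving the insert. No feature table is available, so the exact arrangement of elements cannot be confirmed.

The payload is an insert of roughly 3.2 kb, described as synthetic, that places the lacZ gene encoding beta-galactosidase under the control of a theophylline-responsive riboswitch designated "B". Synthetic riboswitches of this type generally combine a theophylline-binding RNA aptamer with an engineered sequence in the 5' untranslated region near the ribosome binding site. Without the ligand, the RNA folds in a way that limits translation initiation. Binding of theophylline shifts the structure and allows the downstream gene to be expressed. Here lacZ serves as the reporter, so beta-galactosidase activity measures how tightly the switch is off without theophylline and how strongly it is induced when theophylline is present.

The construct is suited to characterising riboswitch B in a given host, comparing it with other variants in the same series, and testing ligand-inducible gene expression in bacteria that lack well-developed inducible promoter systems.
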