>Addgene plasmid #65928 | pBAV-B | depositor partial sequence | sequence record 112098 | riboswitch region
AAATCATAAAAAATTTATTTGCTTTGTGAGCGGATAACAATTATAATAGATTCAATTGTGAGCGGATAAC
AATTACTAGAGATACGACTCACTATAGGTACCGGTGATACCAGCATCGTCTTGATGCCCTTGGCAGCACC
CGCTGCGCAGGGGGTATCAACAAGATG
