>Addgene plasmid #65928 | pBAV-B | addgene partial sequence | sequence record 116815 | KanR1-R1 5'-GGTCCCTTTATACCGGCTGTc-3'
CTATCGATCAGTTTTTTCAATTCCGGTGATATTCTCATTTTAGCCATTTATTATTTCCTTCCTCTTTTCT
ACGGTATTTAAAGATACCCCAAGAAGCTAATTATAACAAGACGAACTCCAAGTTCACTGTTCCTTGCGTT
CTAGCAACCTTACATACAGAAAACAGCCTTTTCAAAGTTGTTTTCAAAGTTGGCGTATGCCATAGTATCG
ACGGAGCCGATTTTGAACCCACACTTATGATAGAATTTGACGTCGAATTCGCGGCCGCTTCTCGAGGAAA
TCATAAAAAATTTATTTGCTTTGTGAGCGGATAACAATTATAATAGATTCAATTGTGAGCGGATAACAAT
TACTAGAGATACGACTCACTATAGGTACCGGTGATACCAGCATCGTCTTGATGCCCTTGGCAGCACCCGC
TGCGCAGGGGGTATCAACAAGATGTGCGAACTCGATATTTTACGCGACTCTCTTTACCAATTCTGCCCCG
AATTACACTTGAAACGACTCAACTG
